Addgene plasmid #225907: pmRNA-iSyn-EGFP
Purpose: In vitro transcription of cap-independently (synthetic IRES) translated mRNA encoding EGFP.
Depositing lab: Tom Brown. Depositing organization: University of Oxford. Publication: Enhancing cap-independent translation of linear mRNA. Golojuch S, Largey B, El-Sagheer AH, Brown T. Nat Commun. 2025 Oct 16;16(1):9205. doi: 10.1038/s41467-025-64257-6. PubMed 41102175.
Backbone
  Vector backbone: pRC
  Vector type: Mammalian Expression, Synthetic Biology ; mRNA preparation
Growth in bacteria
  Bacterial resistance: Kanamycin, 30 μg/mL
  Growth temperature: 30°C
  Growth strain: NEB Stable
  Copy number: High Copy
Gene/Insert 1
  Gene/Insert name: PABP motif
  Species: Synthetic
  Insert size (bp): 50
Gene/Insert 2
  Gene/Insert name: HRV-B3-derived synthetic IRES
  Species: Synthetic
  Insert size (bp): 666
Gene/Insert 3
  Gene/Insert name: EGFP (alt name: Enhanced green fluorescent protein)
  Species: Synthetic
  Insert size (bp): 720
Gene/Insert 4
  Gene/Insert name: HBA1 UTR
  Species: Synthetic
  Insert size (bp): 101
Resource information
  A portion of this plasmid was derived from a plasmid made by: Howard Chang (circRNA-synIRES-R25-mNeonGreen, Addgene plasmid #188115; RRID:Addgene_188115). Stephen Ikeda (pRNA2-(A)128, Addgene plasmid #174006; RRID:Addgene_174006).
Terms and licenses: Academic/Nonprofit Terms; Industry Terms: Not Available to Industry
Depositor comments: The original version of this plasmid, containing mNeonGreen insert, has been described in the following article: Chen, R., Wang, S.K., Belk, J.A. et al. Engineering circular RNA for enhanced protein production. Nat Biotechnol 41, 262–272 (2023). https://doi.org/10.1038/s41587-022-01393-0, and deposited to Addgene (circRNA-synIRES-R25-mNeonGreen, Addgene plasmid #188115; http://n2t.net/addgene:188115; RRID:Addgene_188115). pmRNA-iSyn-EGFP plasmid contains homopolymeric regions, which are often misread by sequencing and appear shorter than they actually are. DNA templates for in vitro transcription can be prepared from this plasmid by PCR using the primers below. linear mRNA: mRNA F w/ A-inserted T7 class III Φ6.5 promoter (5′ GACTTAATACGACTCACTATAAGGCGTCATATTCGGCG 3′) mRNA R w/ A120 tail (5′ TTTTTTTTTTTTTTTTTTTTTTTTTTTTTTTTTTTTTTTTTTTTTTTTTTTTTTTTTTTTTTTTTTTTTTTTTTTTTTTTTTTTTTTTTTTTTTTTTTTTTTTTTTTTTTTTTTTTTTTTCATCTACTGAGTCGGC 3′) circular RNA: circRNA F w/ T7 class III Φ6.5 promoter (5′ AAAAAAAAAAAAAAAAAAAAAAAAAAAGGCCAGTGAATTGTAATACGACTCACTATAGGG 3′) circRNA R (5′ TTTTTTTTTTTTTTTTTTTTTTTTTTTTTTCAAAAAACCCCTCAAGACCCGTTTAGAGGC 3′) The presence of the A-inserted T7 class III Φ6.5 promoter in the generated DNA template for the linear mRNA facilitates highly efficient in vitro transcription priming with primers, such as CleaN3, containing AG dinucleotide sequence that base-pairs with the promoter.
How to cite: pmRNA-iSyn-EGFP was a gift from Tom Brown (Addgene plasmid # 225907 ; http://n2t.net/addgene:225907 ; RRID:Addgene_225907)
