[The description below was written by a language model from this plasmid's Addgene catalogue record and pLannotate feature annotations shown in this document.]
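Description:
pmRNA-iSyn-EGFP is a 7.2 kb kanamycin-selected, high-copy plasmid on the pRC backbone that serves mainly as a template source for in vitro transcription of an EGFP mRNA translated without a 5′ cap. It is propagated in E. coli through a ColE1/pUC-type origin and an aph(3′)-Ia kanamycin resistance gene. The record notes that it contains homopolymeric tracts, which sequencing tends to report as shorter than they really are.

The payload consists of four synthetic parts: a 50 bp PABP-binding motif, a 666 bp synthetic IRES derived from human rhinovirus B3, the 720 bp EGFP coding sequence, and a 101 bp HBA1 (α-globin) UTR. The annotation agrees with this, detecting an enterovirus 5′ cloverleaf-like element and a picornavirus IRES immediately upstream of EGFP. The IRES recruits ribosomes internally, and the PABP motif and globin UTR are presumably there to support translation and transcript stability. This cassette sits between a T7 promoter and T7 terminator, and a short match to phage T4 td-intron-associated sequence reflects the plasmid's derivation from a circular-RNA construct that originally carried mNeonGreen. According to the depositor, transcription templates are generated by PCR: one primer pair adds an A-inserted T7 class III Φ6.5 promoter, which favours priming with AG-containing initiators, together with a 120-nucleotide poly(A) tail for linear mRNA, and another pair yields a template for circular RNA.

The annotation also shows a CAG-type arrangement upstream (CMV enhancer, chicken β-actin promoter, chimeric intron) with a bGH polyadenylation signal downstream, and an SV40 promoter-driven cassette containing puromycin-resistance and ble fragments. These fit the mammalian expression classification, although the stated purpose is mRNA preparation.
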