Features (pLannotate 1.2.2; 22 found; start..end, strand, type, name):
    771..1359    +  rep_origin     ori: high-copy-number ColE1/pMB1/pBR322/pUC origin of replication
   1425..1728    +  enhancer       CMV enhancer: human cytomegalovirus immediate early enhancer
   1730..1874    +  promoter       chicken β-actin promoter (fragment): contains a 21-bp deletion relative to the standard chicken β-actin promoter
   1874..2030    +  promoter       chicken β-actin promoter (fragment): contains a 21-bp deletion relative to the standard chicken β-actin promoter
   2031..3047    +  intron         chimeric intron: chimera between introns from chicken β-actin and rabbit β-globin
   3117..3135    +  promoter       T7 promoter: promoter for bacteriophage T7 RNA polymerase
   3206..3274    +  CDS            ITEVIR (fragment): TEV1_BPT4 - Experimental evidence at protein level: Swiss-Prot protein existence level 1. This endonuclease is specific to the thymidylate synthase (td) gene splice junction and is involved in intron homing. From Enterobacteria phage T4 (Bacteriophage T4).
   3484..3507    -  promoter       URA3 promoter (fragment): S. cerevisiae URA3
   3524..3608    +  ncRNA          Entero 5 CRE (fragment): Accession: RF00386 - Enterovirus 5' cloverleaf cis-acting replication element
   3958..4213    +  ncRNA          IRES Picorna: Accession: RF00229 - Picornavirus internal ribosome entry site (IRES)
   4191..4910    +  CDS            EGFP: the original enhanced GFP (Yang et al., 1996) mammalian codon-optimized
   5229..5247    +  misc_feature   MCS (fragment): pUC18/19 multiple cloning site
   5270..5286    +  promoter       ARG4 promoter (fragment): S. cerevisiae ARG4
   5307..5354    +  terminator     T7 terminator: transcription terminator for bacteriophage T7 RNA polymerase
   5368..5592    +  polyA_signal   bGH poly(A) signal: bovine growth hormone polyadenylation signal
   5601..5627    +  promoter       lac promoter (fragment): promoter for the E. coli lac operon
   5635..5651    +  protein_bind   lac operator: The lac repressor binds to the lac operator to inhibit transcription in E. coli. This inhibition can be relieved by adding lactose or isopropyl-β-D-thiogalactopyranoside (IPTG). lac repressor encoded by lacI
   5724..5845    -  polyA_signal   SV40 poly(A) signal: SV40 polyadenylation signal
   5840..5998    -  CDS            ble (fragment): BLE_KLEPN - Experimental evidence at protein level: Swiss-Prot protein existence level 1. Binding protein with a strong affinity to the bleomycin family of antibiotics. Binds to CL990; an antimitotic-antibiotic compound. From Klebsiella pneumoniae.
   6005..6604    -  CDS            PuroR (fragment): puromycin N-acetyltransferase; pac from Streptomyces; confers resistance to puromycin
   6615..6943    -  promoter       SV40 promoter: SV40 enhancer and early promoter
   6977..546     -  CDS            KanR (across the origin): aminoglycoside phosphotransferase; aph(3')-Ia; confers resistance to kanamycin in bacteria or G418 (Geneticin®) in eukaryotes
>Addgene plasmid #225907 | pmRNA-iSyn-EGFP | addgene full sequence | sequence record 451679 | Addgene NGS Result
CATTTCTTTCCAGACTTGTTCAACAGGCCAGCCATTACGCTCGTCATCAAAATCACTCGCATCAACCAAA
CCGTTATTCATTCGTGATTGCGCCTGAGCGAGGCGAAATACGCGATCGCTGTTAAAAGGACAATTACAAA
CAGGAATCGAATGCAACCGGCGCAGGAACACTGCCAGCGCATCAACAATATTTTCACCTGAATCAGGATA
TTCTTCTAATACCTGGAATGCTGTTTTCCCGGGGATCGCAGTGGTGAGTAACCATGCATCATCAGGAGTA
CGGATAAAATGCTTGATGGTCGGAAGAGGCATAAATTCCGTCAGCCAGTTTAGTCTGACCATCTCATCTG
TAACATCATTGGCAACGCTACCTTTGCCATGTTTCAGAAACAACTCTGGCGCATCGGGCTTCCCATACAA
TCGATAGATTGTCGCACCTGATTGCCCGACATTATCGCGAGCCCATTTATACCCATATAAATCAGCATCC
ATGTTGGAATTTAATCGCGGCCTGGAGCAAGACGTTTCCCGTTGAATATGGCTCATAACACCCCTTGTAT
TACTGTTTATGTAAGCAGACAGTTTTATTGTTCATGATGATATATTTTTATCTTGTGCAATGTAACATCA
GAGATTTTGAGACACAACGTGGCTTTGTTGAATAAATCGAACTTTTGCTGAGTTGAAGGATCAGTCATGA
CCAAAATCCCTTAACGTGAGTTTTCGTTCCACTGAGCGTCAGACCCCGTAGAAAAGATCAAAGGATCTTC
TTGAGATCCTTTTTTTCTGCGCGTAATCTGCTGCTTGCAAACAAAAAAACCACCGCTACCAGCGGTGGTT
TGTTTGCCGGATCAAGAGCTACCAACTCTTTTTCCGAAGGTAACTGGCTTCAGCAGAGCGCAGATACCAA
ATACTGTTCTTCTAGTGTAGCCGTAGTTAGGCCACCACTTCAAGAACTCTGTAGCACCGCCTACATACCT
CGCTCTGCTAATCCTGTTACCAGTGGCTGCTGCCAGTGGCGATAAGTCGTGTCTTACCGGGTTGGACTCA
AGACGATAGTTACCGGATAAGGCGCAGCGGTCGGGCTGAACGGGGGGTTCGTGCACACAGCCCAGCTTGG
AGCGAACGACCTACACCGAACTGAGATACCTACAGCGTGAGCTATGAGAAAGCGCCACGCTTCCCGAAGG
GAGAAAGGCGGACAGGTATCCGGTAAGCGGCAGGGTCGGAACAGGAGAGCGCACGAGGGAGCTTCCAGGG
GGAAACGCCTGGTATCTTTATAGTCCTGTCGGGTTTCGCCACCTCTGACTTGAGCGTCGATTTTTGTGAT
GCTCGTCAGGGGGGCGGAGCCTATGGAAACCTGCAGGTTATTAATAGTAATCAATTACGGGGTCATTAGT
TCATAGCCCATATATGGAGTTCCGCGTTACATAACTTACGGTAAATGGCCCGCCTGGCTGACCGCCCAAC
GACCCCCGCCCATTGACGTCAATAATGACGTATGTTCCCATAGTAACGCCAATAGGGACTTTCCATTGAC
GTCAATGGGTGGAGTATTTACGGTAAACTGCCCACTTGGCAGTACATCAAGTGTATCATATGCCAAGTAC
GCCCCCTATTGACGTCAATGACGGTAAATGGCCCGCCTGGCATTATGCCCAGTACATGACCTTATGGGAC
TTTCCTACTTGGCAGTACATCTACGTATTAGTCATCGCTATTACCATGGTCGAGGTGAGCCCCACGTTCT
GCTTCACTCTCCCCATCTCCCCCCCCTCCCCACCCCCAATTTTGTATTTATTTATTTTTTAATTATTTTG
TGCAGCGATGGGGGCGGGGGGGGGGGGGGGGGGGGCGCCGGGGGGGGCGGGGCGGGGGGGGGGGGGGGGG
GGGGGGGGGGGGGGGGGCGGGGCGGGGCGAGGCGGAGAGGTGCGGCGGCAGCCAATCAGAGCGGCGCGCT
CCGAAAGTTTCCTTTTATGGCGAGGCGGCGGCGGCGGCGGCCCTATAAAAAGCGAAGCGCGCGGCGGGCG
GGAGTCGCTGCGCGCTGCCTTCGCCCCGTGCCCCGCTCCGCCGCCGCCTCGCGCCGCCCGCCCCGGCTCT
GACTGACCGCGTTACTCCCACAGGTGAGCGGGCGGGACGGCCCTTCTCCTCCGGGCTGTAATTAGCGCTT
GGTTTAATGACGGCTTGTTTCTTTTCTGTGGCTGCGTGAAAGCCTTGAGGGGCTCCGGGAGGGCCCTTTG
TGCGGGGGGAGCGGCTCGGGGGGTGCGTGCGTGTGTGTGTGCGTGGGGAGCGCCGCGTGCGGCTCCGCGC
TGCCCGGCGGCTGTGAGCGCTGCGGGCGCGGCGCGGGGCTTTGTGCGCTCCGCAGTGTGCGCGAGGGGAG
CGCGGCCGGGGGCGGTGCCCCGCGGTGCGGGGGGGGCTGCGAGGGGAACAAAGGCTGCGTGCGGGGTGTG
TGCGTGGGGGGGTGAGCAGGGGGTGTGGGCGCGTCGGTCGGGCTGCAACCCCCCCTGCACCCCCCTCCCC
GAGTTGCTGAGCACGGCCCGGCTTCGGGTGCGGGGCTCCGTACGGGGCGTGGCGCGGGGCTCGCCGTGCC
GGGCGGGGGGTGGCGGCAGGTGGGGGTGCCGGGCGGGGCGGGGCCGCCTCGGGCCGGGGAGGGCTCGGGG
GAGGGGCGCGGCGGCCCCCGGAGCGCCGGCGGCTGTCGAGGCGCGGCGAGCCGCAGCCATTGCCTTTTAT
GGTAATCGTGCGAGAGGGCGCAGGGACTTCCTTTGTCCCAAATCTGTGCGGAGCCGAAATCTGGGAGGCG
CCGCCGCACCCCCTCTAGCGGGCGCGGGGCGAAGCGGTGCGGCGCCGGCAGGAAGGAAATGGGCGGGGAG
GGCCTTCGTGCGTCGCCGCGCCGCCGTCCCCTTCTCCCTCTCCAGCCTCGGGGCTGTCCGCGGGGGGACG
GCTGCCTTCGGGGGGGACGGGGCAGGGCGGGGTTCGGCTTCTGGCGTGTGACCGGCGGCTCTAGAGCCTC
TGCTAACCATGTTCATGCCTTCTTCTTTTTCCTACAGCTCCTGGGCAACGTGCTGGTTATTGTGCTGTCT
CATCATTTTGGCAAAGCGGCCGCGGCCAGTGAATTGTAATACGACTCACTATAGGGGTTAACAAAAAAAA
AAAAAAAAAAAAAAAATCACCGACCGATCTATCTGAACCGGTGGGAATTCTAGAGAAAATTTCGTCTGGA
TTAGTTACTTATCGTGTAAAATCTGATAAATGGAATTGGTTCTACATAAATGCCTAACGACTATCCCTTT
GGGGAGTAGGGTCAAGTGACTCGAAACGATAGACAACTTGCTTTAACAAGTTGGAGATATAGTCTGCTCT
GCATGGTGACATGCAGCTGGATATAATTCCGGGGTAAGATTAACGACCTTATCTGAACATAACGCTACCG
TTTAATATTGCGTCATATTCGGCGACCATTTGTGTGGTAAAAAAAAAAAACCAAAAAAAAAAAACAAAAA
AAAAAAATAATTGACTAAGATATCTTAAAACAGCGGATGGGTACCCCACCATCCGACCCACTGGGTGTAG
TACTCTGGTACTTCGTACCTTTGTACGCCTGTTCTTCCCATTGTACCCTTCCTGAACTTCCAACCCAAGT
AACGTTAGAAGCTCAACATTTAGTACAACAGGAAGCACCACATCCAGTGGTGTTTAGTACAAGCACTTCT
GTTTCCCCGGAGCGAGGTATAGGCTGTACCCACTGCCAAAAACCTTTAACCGTTATCCGCCAACCAACTA
CGTAAAAGCTAGTAGTATTATGTTTTTAACTAGGCGTTCGATCAGGTGGATTTCCCCTCCACTAGTTTGG
TCGATGAGGCTAGGAATTCCCCACGGGTGACCGTGTCCTAGCCTGCGTGGCGGCCAACCCAGCCCACTCA
CTATTTGTTTTCGCGCCCAGTTGCAAAAAGTGTCGGGGCTGGGACGCCTTTTTATAGACATGGTGTGAAG
ACTCGCATGTGCTTGGTTGTGATTCCTCCGGCCCCTGAATGCGGCTAACCTTAACCCTGGAGCCTTGTGT
CACAAACCAGTGATGATAAGGTCGTAATGAGCAATTCCGGGACGGGACCGACTACTTTGGGTGTCCGTGT
TTCTTATTTTTCTTATTATTGTCTTATGGTCACAGCATATATATAACATATACTGTGATCATGGTGAGCA
AGGGCGAGGAGCTGTTCACCGGGGTGGTGCCCATCCTGGTCGAGCTGGACGGCGACGTAAACGGCCACAA
GTTCAGCGTGTCCGGCGAGGGCGAGGGCGATGCCACCTACGGCAAGCTGACCCTGAAGTTCATCTGCACC
ACCGGCAAGCTGCCCGTGCCCTGGCCCACCCTCGTGACCACCCTGACCTACGGCGTGCAGTGCTTCAGCC
GCTACCCCGACCACATGAAGCAGCACGACTTCTTCAAGTCCGCCATGCCCGAAGGCTACGTCCAGGAGCG
CACCATCTTCTTCAAGGACGACGGCAACTACAAGACCCGCGCCGAGGTGAAGTTCGAGGGCGACACCCTG
GTGAACCGCATCGAGCTGAAGGGCATCGACTTCAAGGAGGACGGCAACATCCTGGGGCACAAGCTGGAGT
ACAACTACAACAGCCACAACGTCTATATCATGGCCGACAAGCAGAAGAACGGCATCAAGGTGAACTTCAA
GATCCGCCACAACATCGAGGACGGCAGCGTGCAGCTCGCCGACCACTACCAGCAGAACACCCCCATCGGC
GACGGCCCCGTGCTGCTGCCCGACAACCACTACCTGAGCACCCAGTCCGCCCTGAGCAAAGACCCCAACG
AGAAGCGCGATCACATGGTCCTGCTGGAGTTCGTGACCGCCGCCGGGATCACTCTCGGCATGGACGAGCT
GTACAAGTAATAACAATTGGCTGGAGCCTCGGTGGCCATGCTTCTTGCCCCTTGGGCCTCCCCCCAGCCC
CTCCTCCCCTTCCTGCACCCGTACCCCCGTGGTCTTTGAATAAAGTCTGAACCACACAAATGGTCGCCGA
CTCAGTAGATGTTTTCTTGGGTTAATTGAGGCCTGAGTATAAGGTGACTTATACTTGTAATCTATCTAAA
CGGGGAACCTCTCTAGTAGACAATCCCGTGCTAAATTGTAGGACTGCCCTTTAATAAATACTTCTATATT
TAAAGAGGTATTTATGAAAAGCGGAATTTATCAGATTAAAAATACTTTCTCTAGAGTCGACCTGCAGACG
CGTTCAGATAGATCGGTCGGTGAAAAAAAAAAAAAAAAAAAAAAAAAAGCGGCCGCCTAGCATAACCCCT
TGGGGCCTCTAAACGGGTCTTGAGGGGTTTTTTGGCTAGCGGCCGGCCTGTGCCTTCTAGTTGCCAGCCA
TCTGTTGTTTGCCCCTCCCCCGTGCCTTCCTTGACCCTGGAAGGTGCCACTCCCACTGTCCTTTCCTAAT
AAAATGAGGAAATTGCATCGCATTGTCTGAGTAGGTGTCATTCTATTCTGGGGGGTGGGGTGGGGCAGGA
CAGCAAGGGGGAGGATTGGGAAGACAATAGCAGGCATGCTGGGGATGCGGTGGGCTCTATGGCGGCGCGC
CACTTTATGCTTCCGGCTCGTATGTTGTGTGGAATTGTGAGCGGATAACAATTTCACACAGGAAACAGCT
ATGACCATGATTACGCCAAGCTCTAGCTAGAGGTCGACGGTATACAGACATGATAAGATACATTGATGAG
TTTGGACAAACCACAACTAGAATGCAGTGAAAAAAATGCTTTATTTGTGAAATTTGTGATGCTATTGCTT
TATTTGTAACCATTATAAGCTGCAATAAACAAGTTGGGGTGGGCGAAGAACTCCAGCATGAGATCCCCGC
GCTGGAGGATCATCCAGCCGGCGTCCCGGAAAACGATTCCGAAGCCCAACCTTTCATAGAAGGCGGCGGT
GGAATCGAAATCTCGTGATGGCAGGTTGGGCGTCGCTTGGTCGGTCATTTCGAATCAGGCACCGGGCTTG
CGGGTCATGCACCAGGTGCGCGGTCCTTCGGGCACCTCGACGTCGGCGGTGACGGTGAAGCCGAGCCGCT
CGTAGAAGGGGAGGTTGCGGGGCGCGGAGGTTTCCAGGAAGGCGGGCACCCCGGCGCGCTCGGCCGCCTC
CACTCCGGGGAGCACGACGGCGCTGCCCAGACCCTTGCCCTGGTGGTCGGGCGACACGCCGACGGTGGCC
AGGAACCACGCGGGCTCCTTGGGCCGGTGCGGCGCCAGGAGGCCTTCCATCTGTTGCTGCGCGGCCAGCC
GGGAACCGCTCAACTCGGCCATGCGCGGGCCGATCTCGGCGAACACCGCCCCCGCTTCGACGCTCTCCGG
CGTGGTCCAGACCGCCACCGCGGCGCCGTCGTCCGCGACCCACACCTTGCCGATGTCGAGCCCGACGCGC
GTGAGGAAGAGTTCTTGCAGCTCGGTGACCCGCTCGATGTGGCGGTCCGGATCGACGGTGTGGCGCGTGG
CGGGGTAGTCGGCGAACGCGGCGGCGAGGGTGCGTACGGCCCTGGGGACGTCGTCGCGGGTGGCGAGGCG
CACCGTGGGCTTGTACTCGGTCATGCGGGAGCTTTTTGCAAAAGCCTAGGCCTCCAAAAAAGCCTCCTCA
CTACTTCTGGAATAGCTCAGAGGCAGAGGCGGCCTCGGCCTCTGCATAAATAAAAAAAATTAGTCAGCCA
TGGGGCGGAGAATGGGCGGAACTGGGCGGAGTTAGGGGCGGGATGGGCGGAGTTAGGGGCGGGACTATGG
TTGCTGACTAATTGAGATGCATGCTTTGCATACTTCTGCCTGCTGGGGAGCCTGGGGACTTTCCACACCT
GGTTGCTGACTAATTGAGATGCATGCTTTGCATACTTCTGCCTGCTGGGGAGCCTGGGGACTTTCCACAC
CCTAACTGACACAGAGCTCGTGTTACAACCAATTAACCAATTCTGATTAGAAAAACTCATCGAGCATCAA
ATGAAACTGCAATTTATTCATATCAGGATTATCAATACCATATTTTTGAAAAAGCCGTTTCTGTAATGAA
GGAGAAAACTCACCGAGGCAGTTCCATAGGATGGCAAGATCCTGGTATCGGTCTGCGATTCCGACTCGTC
CAACATCAATACAACCTATTAATTTCCCCTCGTCAAAAATAAGGTTATCAAGTGAGAAATCACCATGAGT
GACGACTGAATCCGGTGAGAATGGCAAAAGCTTATG
